Addgene plasmid #60541: pDONR221 MLK1 E179K
Purpose: Donor vector for human MLK1 E179K mutant
Depositing lab: John Brognard. Depositing organization: Cancer Research UK Manchester Institute (CRUK-MI). Publication: Targeted genetic dependency screen facilitates identification of actionable mutations in FGFR4, MAP3K9, and PAK5 in lung cancer. Fawdar S, Trotter EW, Li Y, Stephenson NL, Hanke F, Marusiak AA, Edwards ZC, Ientile S, Waszkowycz B, Miller CJ, Brognard J. Proc Natl Acad Sci U S A. 2013 Jul 23;110(30):12426-31. doi: 10.1073/pnas.1305207110. Epub 2013 Jul 8. PubMed 23836671.
Backbone
  Vector backbone: pDONR221
  Backbone manufacturer: Invitrogen
  Backbone size w/o insert (bp): 4762
  Vector type: Gateway Donor vector
Growth in bacteria
  Bacterial resistance: Kanamycin, 50 μg/mL
  Growth temperature: 37°C
  Growth strain: DH5alpha
  Copy number: High Copy
Gene/Insert
  Gene/Insert name: MLK1 (alt name: MAP3K9)
  Species: H. sapiens (human)
  Insert size (bp): 3357
  Mutation: E179K
  Entrez Gene: MAP3K9 (a.k.a. MEKK9, MLK1, PRKE1)
  Cloning method: Gateway Cloning
  Sequencing primers: 5′ M13F; 3′ M13R
Terms and licenses: Academic/Nonprofit Terms; Industry Terms: Not Available to Industry
How to cite: pDONR221 MLK1 E179K was a gift from John Brognard (Addgene plasmid # 60541 ; http://n2t.net/addgene:60541 ; RRID:Addgene_60541)
