[The description below was written by a language model from this plasmid's Addgene catalogue record.]
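Description:
pDONR221 MLK1 E179K is a Gateway entry-type clone built in the Invitrogen pDONR221 donor backbone (listed as 4762 bp without insert). It carries the human MLK1 coding sequence, also known as MAP3K9 (mixed-lineage kinase 1, a MAP kinase kinase kinase), with the point mutation E179K. The insert is recorded as 3357 bp and was introduced by Gateway recombinational cloning. In the pDONR221 system, this replaces the donor vector's counter-selectable cassette and normally leaves the gene flanked by attL recombination sites. The plasmid is maintained in standard E. coli at high copy number and is selected with kanamycin. No feature table accompanies the record, so the exact att site arrangement, the origin, and the presence or absence of a stop codon or any tags are not documented here.

As a donor/entry construct, the plasmid is not an expression vector, and the record lists no promoter driving MLK1 in mammalian or other cells. Its role is to act as a sequence-verified shuttle. The mutant open reading frame can be moved by an LR recombination reaction into any compatible Gateway destination vector, such as mammalian expression, viral or tagged-fusion backbones, without restriction cloning. M13 forward and reverse priming sites flanking the insert are listed for sequence verification. The associated work was a genetic dependency screen that sought actionable mutations in lung cancer, with MAP3K9 among the genes examined. This suggests the E179K variant is a tumour-associated substitution intended for functional comparison with other MLK1 forms, although the record does not state the effect of the mutation on kinase activity.
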