>Addgene plasmid #60541 | pDONR221 MLK1 E179K | addgene partial sequence | sequence record 99283 | M13-F20 5'-TGTAAAACGACGGCCAGT-3'
GACTGATAGTGACCTGTTCGTTGCAACAAATTGATGAGCAATGCTTTTTTATAATGCCAACTTTGTACAA
AAAAGCAGGCTTCGAGCCCTCCAGAGCGCTTCTCGGCTGCCTAGCGAGCGCCGCCGCTGCCGCCCCGCCG
GGGGAGGATGGAGCAGGGGCCGGGGCCGAGGAGGAGGAGGAGGAGGAGGAGGAGGCGGCGGCGGCGGTGG
GCCCCGGGGAGCTGGGCTGCGACGCGCCGCTGCCCTACTGGACGGCCGTGTTCGAGTACGAGGCGGCGGG
CGAGGACGAGCTGACCCTGCGGCTGGGCGACGTGGTGGAGGTGCTGTCCAAGGACTCGCAGGTGTCCGGC
GACGAGGGCTGGTGGACCGGGCAGCTGAACCAGCGGGTGGGCATCTTCCCCAGCAACTACGTGACCCCGC
GCAGCGCCTTCTCCAGCCGCTGCCAGCCCGGCGGCGAGGACCCCAGTTGCTACCCGCCCATTCAGTTGTT
AGAAATTGATTTTGCGGAGCTCACCTTGGAAGAGATTATTGGCATCGGGGGCTTTGGGAAGGTCTATCGT
GCTTTCTGGATAGGGGATGAGGTTGCTGTGAAAGCAGCTCGCCACGACCCTGATAAGGACATCAGCCAGA
CCATAGAGAATGTTCGCCAAGAGGCCAAGCTCTTCGCCATGCTGAAGCACCCCAACATCATTGCCCTAAG
AGGGGTATGTCTGAAGGAGCCCAACCTCTGCTTGGTCATGGAGTTTGCTCGTGGAGGACCTTTGAATAGA
GTGTTATCT
