>Addgene plasmid #60541 | pDONR221 MLK1 E179K | addgene partial sequence | sequence record 99285 | M13-Rev 5'-CAGGAAACAGCTATGACC-3'
TAATGATTTTATTTTGACTGATAGTGACCTGTTCGTTGCAACAAATTGATAAGCAATGCTTTCTTATAAT
GCCAACTTTGTACAAGAAAGCTGGGTCCTAAGACCAGAACTCCTGCTGGATCTCATAAGGGGCAGGCCTG
TGTGTGTTCAGTTCCGCTCTGCACAGCGGCACGGTGCTGTCCTGACTCTGCCCCTCTGCATCCAGGTCCA
GGAGCGTCCGCTCAGTCGGGGGCAGCGGCCCTGCCTGGAACGGGAGCAGGGCTGGAAGTCCAGGCCGCTC
CTCTACAGTGCTGCTACTGCTAGCAAAGCAGGAGTCCAGGTTGCTGGGCGTCTCTGTGCTGGAGCTGTTG
GCTGGGGAGGTGCTGCGGGCATGGCTGGGGGACACAAACCACCAAGGGTCCAGCCGTTGCCGGTTGGCAG
AAGGACGCGGCCGAGGCAGAAACTCCAGAGTCTTGGGTCTCTCCAAGGTAGAGTCCTGCTGAGTGTTCCA
GCGCCTTGGGGTTGGGGGGAAGACCACATTGGGGTCAGGGAGACGGGGGAATTCACCTGGGTCTCGGCTG
GGACTGGGGGTTTTCAACATTCCTGCTCCAGGACTGGGGCTCAACCCATTGCTGGAGGGGCTCCTGCTGG
CTAGGAGAGTCTCTGGCTTAAGGGCCCCATCAGAAGGAGTCCGCCGGTGACTGCTGGGCTGCGAGGGGGT
GGTGAGGGTGACATGGGTGGGAGTCAGAGATTGGTTAGGATCTCGTTTGAAGCGCTCTACTCGGACATTG
ACCA
